Addgene plasmid #180402: AAV.CBA.YFP.miR-E_shSrpk3-3
Purpose: Producing AAV that encodes mouse Srpk3 shRNA-3 with miR-E backbone
Depositing lab: Huda Zoghbi. Depositing organization: Baylor College of Medicine. Publication: Cross-species genetic screens identify transglutaminase 5 as a regulator of polyglutamine-expanded ataxin-1. Lee WS, Al-Ramahi I, Jeong HH, Jang Y, Lin T, Adamski CJ, Lavery LA, Rath S, Richman R, Bondar VV, Alcala E, Revelli JP, Orr HT, Liu Z, Botas J, Zoghbi HY. J Clin Invest. 2022 May 2;132(9). pii: 156616. doi: 10.1172/JCI156616. PubMed 35499073.
Backbone
  Vector backbone: AAV.CBA.YFP.miR-E
  Backbone size w/o insert (bp): 6337
  Vector type: AAV, RNAi
Growth in bacteria
  Bacterial resistance: Ampicillin, 100 μg/mL
  Growth temperature: 37°C
  Growth strain: NEB Stable
  Copy number: High Copy
Gene/Insert
  Gene/Insert name: shSrpk3-3
  gRNA/shRNA sequence: ATGAGAACATCTTACTGTGTGT
  Species: M. musculus (mouse)
  Insert size (bp): 97
  Entrez Gene: Srpk3 (a.k.a. Mssk1, Stk23)
  Promoter: CBA
  Cloning method: Gibson Cloning
  Sequencing primers: 5′ ACTACCTGAGCTACCAGTCC; 3′ CATAGCGTAAAAGGAGCAACA
Terms and licenses: Academic/Nonprofit Terms; Industry Terms: Not Available to Industry
How to cite: AAV.CBA.YFP.miR-E_shSrpk3-3 was a gift from Huda Zoghbi (Addgene plasmid # 180402 ; http://n2t.net/addgene:180402 ; RRID:Addgene_180402)
