[The description below was written by a language model from this plasmid's Addgene catalogue record and pLannotate feature annotations shown in this document.]
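Description:
AAV.CBA.YFP.miR-E_shSrpk3-3 is an AAV transfer plasmid for RNA interference, built to produce recombinant adeno-associated virus that knocks down mouse Srpk3 (also known as Mssk1 or Stk23). It is propagated in E. coli on a high-copy ColE1/pUC-type origin with ampicillin selection through β-lactamase. The record lists a recombination-deficient strain, a common choice for keeping AAV inverted terminal repeats stable. The backbone also carries non-functional remnants of older cloning vectors (fragments of rop, bom, the tetracycline resistance gene and lacI, plus an SP6 promoter and an SV40 promoter outside the packaged region).

Between the two AAV2 ITRs, which provide the signals for genome replication and packaging into capsids, sits a single Pol II expression cassette. A CBA promoter, made up of a CMV enhancer fragment, the chicken β-actin promoter and chimeric intron sequences, drives EYFP. Because the sequence map is circular, the transcript continues past the numbering origin into the 97 bp shRNA insert, embedded in a miR-E scaffold (an optimised miR-30a-based context; the annotated 3′ miR-30a flank marks its downstream arm). A WPRE, which enhances transcript expression, and a bovine growth hormone polyadenylation signal follow. Placing the hairpin in the 3′ untranslated region of the YFP message means that fluorescence and the microRNA-like precursor come from the same transcript, so YFP marks the transduced cells expressing the shRNA.

The plasmid is the third in a set of Srpk3-targeting hairpins and comes from a study using cross-species genetic screens for regulators of polyglutamine-expanded ataxin-1. The depositor and sequencing-derived records agree in layout, differing by about a dozen bases, mainly at one ITR.
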