Features (pLannotate 1.2.2; 21 found; start..end, strand, type, name):
    225..351     +  ncRNA          3' miR-30a: sequence downstream of the 71-nt precursor of the human miR-30a microRNA (Zeng et al., 2002) miRNA
    379..967     +  misc_feature   WPRE: woodchuck hepatitis virus posttranscriptional regulatory element
   1000..1224    +  polyA_signal   bGH poly(A) signal: bovine growth hormone polyadenylation signal
   1228..1249    +  promoter       SV40 promoter (fragment): SV40 enhancer and early promoter
   1310..1439    +  repeat_region  AAV2 ITR (fragment): inverted terminal repeat of adeno-associated virus serotype 2 inverted
   1445..1774    -  promoter       SV40 promoter: SV40 enhancer and early promoter
   1781..1837    -  CDS            lacI (fragment): lac repressor; lacI; The lac repressor binds to the lac operator to inhibit transcription in E. coli. This inhibition can be relieved by adding lactose or isopropyl-β-D-thiogalactopyranoside (IPTG).
   2020..2608    -  rep_origin     ori: high-copy-number ColE1/pMB1/pBR322/pUC origin of replication
   2779..3639    -  CDS            AmpR: β-lactamase; bla; confers resistance to ampicillin, carbenicillin, and related antibiotics
   3640..3744    -  promoter       AmpR promoter: bla
   3839..3874    +  CDS            rop (fragment): Rop protein, which maintains plasmids at low copy number; rop
   3976..4024    +  misc_feature   bom (fragment): basis of mobility region from pBR322
   4025..4304    -  CDS            TcR (fragment): tetracycline efflux protein; tet; confers resistance to tetracycline
   4532..4550    +  promoter       SP6 promoter: promoter for bacteriophage SP6 RNA polymerase
   4569..4700    -  repeat_region  AAV2 ITR (fragment): inverted terminal repeat of adeno-associated virus serotype 2 inverted
   4756..5004    +  enhancer       CMV enhancer (fragment): human cytomegalovirus immediate early enhancer
   5006..5283    +  promoter       chicken β-actin promoter: No description available
   5284..5420    +  intron         hybrid intron (fragment): hybrid between chicken β-actin (CBA) and minute virus of mice (MMV) introns (Gray et al., 2011)
   5509..5639    +  intron         chimeric intron (fragment): chimera between introns from chicken β-actin and rabbit β-globin
   5637..5705    +  CDS            HBB (fragment): HBB_LEPEU - Experimental evidence at protein level: Swiss-Prot protein existence level 1. Involved in oxygen transport from the lung to the various peripheral tissues. From Lepus europaeus (European hare).
   5712..6431    +  CDS            EYFP: enhanced YFP mammalian codon-optimized
>Addgene plasmid #180402 | AAV.CBA.YFP.miR-E_shSrpk3-3 | depositor full sequence | sequence record 350482 | Full Sequence
GGCCGCCTCGACTAGGGATAACAGGGTAATTGTTTGAATGAGGCTTCAGTACTTTACAGAATCGTTGCCT
GCACATCTTGGAAACACTTGCTGGGATTACTTCGACTTCTTAACCCAACAGAAGGCTCGAGAAGGTATAT
TGCTGTTGACAGTGAGCGATGAGAACATCTTACTGTGTGTTAGTGAAGCCACAGATGTAACACACAGTAA
GATGTTCTCAGTGCCTACTGCCTCGGACTTCAAGGGGCTAGAATTCGAGCAATTATCTTGTTTACTAAAA
CTGAATACCTTGCTATCTCTTTGATACATTTTTACAAAGCTGAATTAAAATGGTATAAATTAAATCACTT
TTTTCAATTGACGCGTAAGCTTATCGATAATCAACCTCTGGATTACAAAATTTGTGAAAGATTGACTGGT
ATTCTTAACTATGTTGCTCCTTTTACGCTATGTGGATACGCTGCTTTAATGCCTTTGTATCATGCTATTG
CTTCCCGTATGGCTTTCATTTTCTCCTCCTTGTATAAATCCTGGTTGCTGTCTCTTTATGAGGAGTTGTG
GCCCGTTGTCAGGCAACGTGGCGTGGTGTGCACTGTGTTTGCTGACGCAACCCCCACTGGTTGGGGCATT
GCCACCACCTGTCAGCTCCTTTCCGGGACTTTCGCTTTCCCCCTCCCTATTGCCACGGCGGAACTCATCG
CCGCCTGCCTTGCCCGCTGCTGGACAGGGGCTCGGCTGTTGGGCACTGACAATTCCGTGGTGTTGTCGGG
GAAATCATCGTCCTTTCCTTGGCTGCTCGCCTGTGTTGCCACCTGGATTCTGCGCGGGACGTCCTTCTGC
TACGTCCCTTCGGCCCTCAATCCAGCGGACCTTCCTTCCCGCGGCCTGCTGCCGGCTCTGCGGCCTCTTC
CGCGTCTTCGCCTTCGCCCTCAGACGAGTCGGATCTCCCTTTGGGCCGCCTCCCCGCATCGATACCGTCG
ACTCGCTGATCAGCCTCGACTGTGCCTTCTAGTTGCCAGCCATCTGTTGTTTGCCCCTCCCCCGTGCCTT
CCTTGACCCTGGAAGGTGCCACTCCCACTGTCCTTTCCTAATAAAATGAGGAAATTGCATCGCATTGTCT
GAGTAGGTGTCATTCTATTCTGGGGGGTGGGGTGGGGCAGGACAGCAAGGGGGAGGATTGGGAAGACAAT
AGCAGGCATGCTGGGGATGCGGTGGGCTCTATGGCTTCTGAGGCGGAAAGAACCAGCTGGGGCTCGACTA
GAGCATGGCTACGTAGATAAGTAGCATGGCGGGTTAATCATTAACTACAAGGAACCCCTAGTGATGGAGT
TGGCCACTCCCTCTCTGCGCGCTCGCTCGCTCACTGAGGCCGGGCGACCAAAGGTCGCCCGACGCCCGGG
CTTTGCCCGGGCGGCCTCAGTGAGCGAGCGAGCGCGCAGAGCTTTTTGCAAAAGCCTAGGCCTCCAAAAA
AGCCTCCTCACTACTTCTGGAATAGCTCAGAGGCCGAGGCGGCCTCGGCCTCTGCATAAATAAAAAAAAT
TAGTCAGCCATGGGGCGGAGAATGGGCGGAACTGGGCGGAGTTAGGGGCGGGATGGGCGGAGTTAGGGGC
GGGACTATGGTTGCTGACTAATTGAGATGCATGCTTTGCATACTTCTGCCTGCTGGGGAGCCTGGGGACT
TTCCACACCTGGTTGCTGACTAATTGAGATGCATGCTTTGCATACTTCTGCCTGCTGGGGAGCCTGGGGA
CTTTCCACACCCTAACTGACACACATTCCACAGCTGCATTAATGAATCGGCCAACGCGCGGGGAGAGGCG
GTTTGCGTATTGGGCGCTCTTCCGCTTCCTCGCTCACTGACTCGCTGCGCTCGGTCGTTCGGCTGCGGCG
AGCGGTATCAGCTCACTCAAAGGCGGTAATACGGTTATCCACAGAATCAGGGGATAACGCAGGAAAGAAC
ATGTGAGCAAAAGGCCAGCAAAAGGCCAGGAACCGTAAAAAGGCCGCGTTGCTGGCGTTTTTCCATAGGC
TCCGCCCCCCTGACGAGCATCACAAAAATCGACGCTCAAGTCAGAGGTGGCGAAACCCGACAGGACTATA
AAGATACCAGGCGTTTCCCCCTGGAAGCTCCCTCGTGCGCTCTCCTGTTCCGACCCTGCCGCTTACCGGA
TACCTGTCCGCCTTTCTCCCTTCGGGAAGCGTGGCGCTTTCTCATAGCTCACGCTGTAGGTATCTCAGTT
CGGTGTAGGTCGTTCGCTCCAAGCTGGGCTGTGTGCACGAACCCCCCGTTCAGCCCGACCGCTGCGCCTT
ATCCGGTAACTATCGTCTTGAGTCCAACCCGGTAAGACACGACTTATCGCCACTGGCAGCAGCCACTGGT
AACAGGATTAGCAGAGCGAGGTATGTAGGCGGTGCTACAGAGTTCTTGAAGTGGTGGCCTAACTACGGCT
ACACTAGAAGAACAGTATTTGGTATCTGCGCTCTGCTGAAGCCAGTTACCTTCGGAAAAAGAGTTGGTAG
CTCTTGATCCGGCAAACAAACCACCGCTGGTAGCGGTGGTTTTTTTGTTTGCAAGCAGCAGATTACGCGC
AGAAAAAAAGGATCTCAAGAAGATCCTTTGATCTTTTCTACGGGGTCTGACGCTCAGTGGAACGAAAACT
CACGTTAAGGGATTTTGGTCATGAGATTATCAAAAAGGATCTTCACCTAGATCCTTTTAAATTAAAAATG
AAGTTTTAAATCAATCTAAAGTATATATGAGTAAACTTGGTCTGACAGTTACCAATGCTTAATCAGTGAG
GCACCTATCTCAGCGATCTGTCTATTTCGTTCATCCATAGTTGCCTGACTCCCCGTCGTGTAGATAACTA
CGATACGGGAGGGCTTACCATCTGGCCCCAGTGCTGCAATGATACCGCGAGACCCACGCTCACCGGCTCC
AGATTTATCAGCAATAAACCAGCCAGCCGGAAGGGCCGAGCGCAGAAGTGGTCCTGCAACTTTATCCGCC
TCCATCCAGTCTATTAATTGTTGCCGGGAAGCTAGAGTAAGTAGTTCGCCAGTTAATAGTTTGCGCAACG
TTGTTGCCATTGCTACAGGCATCGTGGTGTCACGCTCGTCGTTTGGTATGGCTTCATTCAGCTCCGGTTC
CCAACGATCAAGGCGAGTTACATGATCCCCCATGTTGTGCAAAAAAGCGGTTAGCTCCTTCGGTCCTCCG
ATCGTTGTCAGAAGTAAGTTGGCCGCAGTGTTATCACTCATGGTTATGGCAGCACTGCATAATTCTCTTA
CTGTCATGCCATCCGTAAGATGCTTTTCTGTGACTGGTGAGTACTCAACCAAGTCATTCTGAGAATAGTG
TATGCGGCGACCGAGTTGCTCTTGCCCGGCGTCAATACGGGATAATACCGCGCCACATAGCAGAACTTTA
AAAGTGCTCATCATTGGAAAACGTTCTTCGGGGCGAAAACTCTCAAGGATCTTACCGCTGTTGAGATCCA
GTTCGATGTAACCCACTCGTGCACCCAACTGATCTTCAGCATCTTTTACTTTCACCAGCGTTTCTGGGTG
AGCAAAAACAGGAAGGCAAAATGCCGCAAAAAAGGGAATAAGGGCGACACGGAAATGTTGAATACTCATA
CTCTTCCTTTTTCAATATTATTGAAGCATTTATCAGGGTTATTGTCTCATGAGCGGATACATATTTGAAT
GTATTTAGAAAAATAAACAAATAGGGGTTCCGCGCACATTTCCCCGAAAAGTGCCACCTGACGTCTAAGA
AACCATTATTATCATGACATTAACCTATAAAAATAGGCGTATCACGAGGCCCTTTCGTCTCGCGCGTTTC
GGTGATGACGGTGAAAACCTCTGACACATGCAGCTCCCGGAGACGGTCACAGCTTGTCTGTAAGCGGATG
CCGGGAGCAGACAAGCCCGTCAGGGCGCGTCAGCGGGTGTTGGCGGGTGTCGGGGCTGGCTTAACTATGC
GGCATCAGAGCAGATTGTACTGAGAGTGCACCATTCGACGCTCTCCCTTATGCGACTCCTGCATTAGGAA
GCAGCCCAGTAGTAGGTTGAGGCCGTTGAGCACCGCCGCCGCAAGGAATGGTGCATGCAAGGAGATGGCG
CCCAACAGTCCCCCGGCCACGGGGCCTGCCACCATACCCACGCCGAAACAAGCGCTCATGAGCCCGAAGT
GGCGAGCCCGATCTTCCCCATCGGTGATGTCGGCGATATAGGCGCCAGCAACCGCACCTGTGGCGCCGGT
GATGCCGGCCACGATGCGTCCGGCGTAGAGGATCTGGCTAGCGATGACCCTGCTGATTGGTTCGCTGACC
ATTTCCGGGTGCGGGACGGCGTTACCAGAAACTCAGAAGGTTCGTCCAACCAAACCGACTCTGACGGCAG
TTTACGAGAGAGATGATAGGGTCTGCTTCAGTAAGCCAGATGCTACACAATTAGGCTTGTACATATTGTC
GTTAGAACGCGGCTACAATTAATACATAACCTTATGTATCATACACATACGATTTAGGTGACACTATAGA
ATACACGGAATTAATTCTAGCTGCGCGCTCGCTCGCTCACTGAGGCCGCCCGGGCAAAGCCCGGGCGTCG
GGCGACCTTTGGTCGCCCGGCCTCAGTGAGCGAGCGAGCGCGCAGAGAGGGAGTGGCCAACTCCATCACT
AGGGGTTCCTTGTAGTTAATGATTAACCCGCCATGCTACTTATCTACGTAGCCATGCTCTAGGTACCATT
GACGTCAATAATGACGTATGTTCCCATAGTAACGCCAATAGGGACTTTCCATTGACGTCAATGGGTGGAC
TATTTACGGTAAACTGCCCACTTGGCAGTACATCAAGTGTATCATATGCCAAGTACGCCCCCTATTGACG
TCAATGACGGTAAATGGCCCGCCTGGCATTATGCCCAGTACATGACCTTATGGGACTTTCCTACTTGGCA
GTACATCTACGTATTAGTCATCGCTATTACCATGGTCGAGGTGAGCCCCACGTTCTGCTTCACTCTCCCC
ATCTCCCCCCCCTCCCCACCCCCAATTTTGTATTTATTTATTTTTTAATTATTTTGTGCAGCGATGGGGG
CGGGGGGGGGGGGGGGGCGCGCGCCAGGCGGGGCGGGGCGGGGCGAGGGGCGGGGCGGGGCGAGGCGGAG
AGGTGCGGCGGCAGCCAATCAGAGCGGCGCGCTCCGAAAGTTTCCTTTTATGGCGAGGCGGCGGCGGCGG
CGGCCCTATAAAAAGCGAAGCGCGCGGCGGGCGGGAGTCGCTGCGACGCTGCCTTCGCCCCGTGCCCCGC
TCCGCCGCCGCCTCGCGCCGCCCGCCCCGGCTCTGACTGACCGCGTTACTCCCACAGGTGAGCGGGCGGG
ACGGCCCTTCTCCTCCGGGCTGTAATTAGCGCTTGGTTTAATGACGGCTTGTTTCTTTTCTGTGGCTGCG
TGAAAGCCTTGAGGGGCTCCGGGAGGGCCCTTTGTGCGGGGGGAGCGGCTCGGGGCTGTCCGCGGGGGGA
CGGCTGCCTTCGGGGGGGACGGGGCAGGGCGGGGTTCGGCTTCTGGCGTGTGACCGGCGGCTCTAGAGCC
TCTGCTAACCATGTTCATGCCTTCTTCTTTTTCCTACAGCTCCTGGGCAACGTGCTGGTTATTGTGCTGT
CTCATCATTTTGGCAAAGAATTGGATCCACCGGTCGCCACCATGGTGAGCAAGGGCGAGGAGCTGTTCAC
CGGGGTGGTGCCCATCCTGGTCGAGCTGGACGGCGACGTAAACGGCCACAAGTTCAGCGTGTCCGGCGAG
GGCGAGGGCGATGCCACCTACGGCAAGCTGACCCTGAAGTTCATCTGCACCACCGGCAAGCTGCCCGTGC
CCTGGCCCACCCTCGTGACCACCTTCGGCTACGGCCTGCAGTGCTTCGCCCGCTACCCCGACCACATGAA
GCAGCACGACTTCTTCAAGTCCGCCATGCCCGAAGGCTACGTCCAGGAGCGCACCATCTTCTTCAAGGAC
GACGGCAACTACAAGACCCGCGCCGAGGTGAAGTTCGAGGGCGACACCCTGGTGAACCGCATCGAGCTGA
AGGGCATCGACTTCAAGGAGGACGGCAACATCCTGGGGCACAAGCTGGAGTACAACTACAACAGCCACAA
CGTCTATATCATGGCCGACAAGCAGAAGAACGGCATCAAGGTGAACTTCAAGATCCGCCACAACATCGAG
GACGGCAGCGTGCAGCTCGCCGACCACTACCAGCAGAACACCCCCATCGGCGACGGCCCCGTGCTGCTGC
CCGACAACCACTACCTGAGCTACCAGTCCGCCCTGAGCAAAGACCCCAACGAGAAGCGCGATCACATGGT
CCTGCTGGAGTTCGTGACCGCCGCCGGGATCACTCTCGGCATGGACGAGCTGTACAAGTAAAGC
