Features (pLannotate 1.2.2; 22 found; start..end, strand, type, name):
    225..351     +  ncRNA          3' miR-30a: sequence downstream of the 71-nt precursor of the human miR-30a microRNA (Zeng et al., 2002) miRNA
    379..967     +  misc_feature   WPRE: woodchuck hepatitis virus posttranscriptional regulatory element
   1000..1224    +  polyA_signal   bGH poly(A) signal: bovine growth hormone polyadenylation signal
   1228..1249    +  promoter       SV40 promoter (fragment): SV40 enhancer and early promoter
   1310..1401    +  repeat_region  AAV2 ITR (fragment): inverted terminal repeat of adeno-associated virus serotype 2 inverted
   1401..1430    -  repeat_region  AAV2 ITR (fragment): inverted terminal repeat of adeno-associated virus serotype 2 inverted
   1434..1763    -  promoter       SV40 promoter: SV40 enhancer and early promoter
   1770..1826    -  CDS            lacI (fragment): lac repressor; lacI; The lac repressor binds to the lac operator to inhibit transcription in E. coli. This inhibition can be relieved by adding lactose or isopropyl-β-D-thiogalactopyranoside (IPTG).
   2009..2597    -  rep_origin     ori: high-copy-number ColE1/pMB1/pBR322/pUC origin of replication
   2768..3628    -  CDS            AmpR: β-lactamase; bla; confers resistance to ampicillin, carbenicillin, and related antibiotics
   3629..3733    -  promoter       AmpR promoter: bla
   3828..3863    +  CDS            rop (fragment): Rop protein, which maintains plasmids at low copy number; rop
   3965..4013    +  misc_feature   bom (fragment): basis of mobility region from pBR322
   4014..4293    -  CDS            TcR (fragment): tetracycline efflux protein; tet; confers resistance to tetracycline
   4521..4539    +  promoter       SP6 promoter: promoter for bacteriophage SP6 RNA polymerase
   4558..4689    -  repeat_region  AAV2 ITR (fragment): inverted terminal repeat of adeno-associated virus serotype 2 inverted
   4745..4993    +  enhancer       CMV enhancer (fragment): human cytomegalovirus immediate early enhancer
   4995..5272    +  promoter       chicken β-actin promoter: No description available
   5273..5408    +  intron         hybrid intron (fragment): hybrid between chicken β-actin (CBA) and minute virus of mice (MMV) introns (Gray et al., 2011)
   5497..5627    +  intron         chimeric intron (fragment): chimera between introns from chicken β-actin and rabbit β-globin
   5625..5693    +  CDS            HBB (fragment): HBB_LEPEU - Experimental evidence at protein level: Swiss-Prot protein existence level 1. Involved in oxygen transport from the lung to the various peripheral tissues. From Lepus europaeus (European hare).
   5700..6419    +  CDS            EYFP: enhanced YFP mammalian codon-optimized
>Addgene plasmid #180402 | AAV.CBA.YFP.miR-E_shSrpk3-3 | addgene full sequence | sequence record 353943 | Addgene NGS Result
GGCCGCCTCGACTAGGGATAACAGGGTAATTGTTTGAATGAGGCTTCAGTACTTTACAGAATCGTTGCCT
GCACATCTTGGAAACACTTGCTGGGATTACTTCGACTTCTTAACCCAACAGAAGGCTCGAGAAGGTATAT
TGCTGTTGACAGTGAGCGATGAGAACATCTTACTGTGTGTTAGTGAAGCCACAGATGTAACACACAGTAA
GATGTTCTCAGTGCCTACTGCCTCGGACTTCAAGGGGCTAGAATTCGAGCAATTATCTTGTTTACTAAAA
CTGAATACCTTGCTATCTCTTTGATACATTTTTACAAAGCTGAATTAAAATGGTATAAATTAAATCACTT
TTTTCAATTGACGCGTAAGCTTATCGATAATCAACCTCTGGATTACAAAATTTGTGAAAGATTGACTGGT
ATTCTTAACTATGTTGCTCCTTTTACGCTATGTGGATACGCTGCTTTAATGCCTTTGTATCATGCTATTG
CTTCCCGTATGGCTTTCATTTTCTCCTCCTTGTATAAATCCTGGTTGCTGTCTCTTTATGAGGAGTTGTG
GCCCGTTGTCAGGCAACGTGGCGTGGTGTGCACTGTGTTTGCTGACGCAACCCCCACTGGTTGGGGCATT
GCCACCACCTGTCAGCTCCTTTCCGGGACTTTCGCTTTCCCCCTCCCTATTGCCACGGCGGAACTCATCG
CCGCCTGCCTTGCCCGCTGCTGGACAGGGGCTCGGCTGTTGGGCACTGACAATTCCGTGGTGTTGTCGGG
GAAATCATCGTCCTTTCCTTGGCTGCTCGCCTGTGTTGCCACCTGGATTCTGCGCGGGACGTCCTTCTGC
TACGTCCCTTCGGCCCTCAATCCAGCGGACCTTCCTTCCCGCGGCCTGCTGCCGGCTCTGCGGCCTCTTC
CGCGTCTTCGCCTTCGCCCTCAGACGAGTCGGATCTCCCTTTGGGCCGCCTCCCCGCATCGATACCGTCG
ACTCGCTGATCAGCCTCGACTGTGCCTTCTAGTTGCCAGCCATCTGTTGTTTGCCCCTCCCCCGTGCCTT
CCTTGACCCTGGAAGGTGCCACTCCCACTGTCCTTTCCTAATAAAATGAGGAAATTGCATCGCATTGTCT
GAGTAGGTGTCATTCTATTCTGGGGGGTGGGGTGGGGCAGGACAGCAAGGGGGAGGATTGGGAAGACAAT
AGCAGGCATGCTGGGGATGCGGTGGGCTCTATGGCTTCTGAGGCGGAAAGAACCAGCTGGGGCTCGACTA
GAGCATGGCTACGTAGATAAGTAGCATGGCGGGTTAATCATTAACTACAAGGAACCCCTAGTGATGGAGT
TGGCCACTCCCTCTCTGCGCGCTCGCTCGCTCACTGAGGCCGGGCGACCAAAGGTCGCCCGACGCCCGGG
CGGCCTCAGTGAGCGAGCGAGCGCGCAGAGCTTTTTGCAAAAGCCTAGGCCTCCAAAAAAGCCTCCTCAC
TACTTCTGGAATAGCTCAGAGGCCGAGGCGGCCTCGGCCTCTGCATAAATAAAAAAAATTAGTCAGCCAT
GGGGCGGAGAATGGGCGGAACTGGGCGGAGTTAGGGGCGGGATGGGCGGAGTTAGGGGCGGGACTATGGT
TGCTGACTAATTGAGATGCATGCTTTGCATACTTCTGCCTGCTGGGGAGCCTGGGGACTTTCCACACCTG
GTTGCTGACTAATTGAGATGCATGCTTTGCATACTTCTGCCTGCTGGGGAGCCTGGGGACTTTCCACACC
CTAACTGACACACATTCCACAGCTGCATTAATGAATCGGCCAACGCGCGGGGAGAGGCGGTTTGCGTATT
GGGCGCTCTTCCGCTTCCTCGCTCACTGACTCGCTGCGCTCGGTCGTTCGGCTGCGGCGAGCGGTATCAG
CTCACTCAAAGGCGGTAATACGGTTATCCACAGAATCAGGGGATAACGCAGGAAAGAACATGTGAGCAAA
AGGCCAGCAAAAGGCCAGGAACCGTAAAAAGGCCGCGTTGCTGGCGTTTTTCCATAGGCTCCGCCCCCCT
GACGAGCATCACAAAAATCGACGCTCAAGTCAGAGGTGGCGAAACCCGACAGGACTATAAAGATACCAGG
CGTTTCCCCCTGGAAGCTCCCTCGTGCGCTCTCCTGTTCCGACCCTGCCGCTTACCGGATACCTGTCCGC
CTTTCTCCCTTCGGGAAGCGTGGCGCTTTCTCATAGCTCACGCTGTAGGTATCTCAGTTCGGTGTAGGTC
GTTCGCTCCAAGCTGGGCTGTGTGCACGAACCCCCCGTTCAGCCCGACCGCTGCGCCTTATCCGGTAACT
ATCGTCTTGAGTCCAACCCGGTAAGACACGACTTATCGCCACTGGCAGCAGCCACTGGTAACAGGATTAG
CAGAGCGAGGTATGTAGGCGGTGCTACAGAGTTCTTGAAGTGGTGGCCTAACTACGGCTACACTAGAAGA
ACAGTATTTGGTATCTGCGCTCTGCTGAAGCCAGTTACCTTCGGAAAAAGAGTTGGTAGCTCTTGATCCG
GCAAACAAACCACCGCTGGTAGCGGTGGTTTTTTTGTTTGCAAGCAGCAGATTACGCGCAGAAAAAAAGG
ATCTCAAGAAGATCCTTTGATCTTTTCTACGGGGTCTGACGCTCAGTGGAACGAAAACTCACGTTAAGGG
ATTTTGGTCATGAGATTATCAAAAAGGATCTTCACCTAGATCCTTTTAAATTAAAAATGAAGTTTTAAAT
CAATCTAAAGTATATATGAGTAAACTTGGTCTGACAGTTACCAATGCTTAATCAGTGAGGCACCTATCTC
AGCGATCTGTCTATTTCGTTCATCCATAGTTGCCTGACTCCCCGTCGTGTAGATAACTACGATACGGGAG
GGCTTACCATCTGGCCCCAGTGCTGCAATGATACCGCGAGACCCACGCTCACCGGCTCCAGATTTATCAG
CAATAAACCAGCCAGCCGGAAGGGCCGAGCGCAGAAGTGGTCCTGCAACTTTATCCGCCTCCATCCAGTC
TATTAATTGTTGCCGGGAAGCTAGAGTAAGTAGTTCGCCAGTTAATAGTTTGCGCAACGTTGTTGCCATT
GCTACAGGCATCGTGGTGTCACGCTCGTCGTTTGGTATGGCTTCATTCAGCTCCGGTTCCCAACGATCAA
GGCGAGTTACATGATCCCCCATGTTGTGCAAAAAAGCGGTTAGCTCCTTCGGTCCTCCGATCGTTGTCAG
AAGTAAGTTGGCCGCAGTGTTATCACTCATGGTTATGGCAGCACTGCATAATTCTCTTACTGTCATGCCA
TCCGTAAGATGCTTTTCTGTGACTGGTGAGTACTCAACCAAGTCATTCTGAGAATAGTGTATGCGGCGAC
CGAGTTGCTCTTGCCCGGCGTCAATACGGGATAATACCGCGCCACATAGCAGAACTTTAAAAGTGCTCAT
CATTGGAAAACGTTCTTCGGGGCGAAAACTCTCAAGGATCTTACCGCTGTTGAGATCCAGTTCGATGTAA
CCCACTCGTGCACCCAACTGATCTTCAGCATCTTTTACTTTCACCAGCGTTTCTGGGTGAGCAAAAACAG
GAAGGCAAAATGCCGCAAAAAAGGGAATAAGGGCGACACGGAAATGTTGAATACTCATACTCTTCCTTTT
TCAATATTATTGAAGCATTTATCAGGGTTATTGTCTCATGAGCGGATACATATTTGAATGTATTTAGAAA
AATAAACAAATAGGGGTTCCGCGCACATTTCCCCGAAAAGTGCCACCTGACGTCTAAGAAACCATTATTA
TCATGACATTAACCTATAAAAATAGGCGTATCACGAGGCCCTTTCGTCTCGCGCGTTTCGGTGATGACGG
TGAAAACCTCTGACACATGCAGCTCCCGGAGACGGTCACAGCTTGTCTGTAAGCGGATGCCGGGAGCAGA
CAAGCCCGTCAGGGCGCGTCAGCGGGTGTTGGCGGGTGTCGGGGCTGGCTTAACTATGCGGCATCAGAGC
AGATTGTACTGAGAGTGCACCATTCGACGCTCTCCCTTATGCGACTCCTGCATTAGGAAGCAGCCCAGTA
GTAGGTTGAGGCCGTTGAGCACCGCCGCCGCAAGGAATGGTGCATGCAAGGAGATGGCGCCCAACAGTCC
CCCGGCCACGGGGCCTGCCACCATACCCACGCCGAAACAAGCGCTCATGAGCCCGAAGTGGCGAGCCCGA
TCTTCCCCATCGGTGATGTCGGCGATATAGGCGCCAGCAACCGCACCTGTGGCGCCGGTGATGCCGGCCA
CGATGCGTCCGGCGTAGAGGATCTGGCTAGCGATGACCCTGCTGATTGGTTCGCTGACCATTTCCGGGTG
CGGGACGGCGTTACCAGAAACTCAGAAGGTTCGTCCAACCAAACCGACTCTGACGGCAGTTTACGAGAGA
GATGATAGGGTCTGCTTCAGTAAGCCAGATGCTACACAATTAGGCTTGTACATATTGTCGTTAGAACGCG
GCTACAATTAATACATAACCTTATGTATCATACACATACGATTTAGGTGACACTATAGAATACACGGAAT
TAATTCTAGCTGCGCGCTCGCTCGCTCACTGAGGCCGCCCGGGCAAAGCCCGGGCGTCGGGCGACCTTTG
GTCGCCCGGCCTCAGTGAGCGAGCGAGCGCGCAGAGAGGGAGTGGCCAACTCCATCACTAGGGGTTCCTT
GTAGTTAATGATTAACCCGCCATGCTACTTATCTACGTAGCCATGCTCTAGGTACCATTGACGTCAATAA
TGACGTATGTTCCCATAGTAACGCCAATAGGGACTTTCCATTGACGTCAATGGGTGGAGTATTTACGGTA
AACTGCCCACTTGGCAGTACATCAAGTGTATCATATGCCAAGTACGCCCCCTATTGACGTCAATGACGGT
AAATGGCCCGCCTGGCATTATGCCCAGTACATGACCTTATGGGACTTTCCTACTTGGCAGTACATCTACG
TATTAGTCATCGCTATTACCATGGTCGAGGTGAGCCCCACGTTCTGCTTCACTCTCCCCATCTCCCCCCC
CTCCCCACCCCCAATTTTGTATTTATTTATTTTTTAATTATTTTGTGCAGCGATGGGGGCGGGGGGGGGG
GGGGGGCGCGCGCCRGGGGGGGSGGGGSGGGGSGRGGGGSGGGGSGGGGSGRGGCGGAGAGGKGCGGCGG
CAGCCAATCAGAGCGGCGCGCTCCGAAAGTTTCCTTTTATGGCGAGGCGGCGGCGGCGGCGGCCCTATAA
AAAGCGAAGCGCGCGGCGGGCGGGAGTCGCTGCGCGCTGCCTTCGCCCCGTGCCCCGCTCCGCCGCCGCC
TCGCGCCGCCCGCCCCGGCTCTGACTGACCGCGTTACTCCCACAGGTGAGCGGGCGGGACGGCCCTTCTC
CTCCGGGCTGTAATTAGCGCTTGGTTTAATGACGGCTTGTTTCTTTTCTGTGGCTGCGTGAAAGCCTTGA
GGGGCTCCGGGAGGGCCCTTTGTGCGGGGGGAGCGGCTCGGGGCTGTCCGCGGGGGGACGGCTGCCTTCG
GGGGGGACGGGGCAGGGCGGGGTTCGGCTTCTGGCGTGTGACCGGCGGCTCTAGAGCCTCTGCTAACCAT
GTTCATGCCTTCTTCTTTTTCCTACAGCTCCTGGGCAACGTGCTGGTTATTGTGCTGTCTCATCATTTTG
GCAAAGAATTGGATCCACCGGTCGCCACCATGGTGAGCAAGGGCGAGGAGCTGTTCACCGGGGTGGTGCC
CATCCTGGTCGAGCTGGACGGCGACGTAAACGGCCACAAGTTCAGCGTGTCCGGCGAGGGCGAGGGCGAT
GCCACCTACGGCAAGCTGACCCTGAAGTTCATCTGCACCACCGGCAAGCTGCCCGTGCCCTGGCCCACCC
TCGTGACCACCTTCGGCTACGGCCTGCAGTGCTTCGCCCGCTACCCCGACCACATGAAGCAGCACGACTT
CTTCAAGTCCGCCATGCCCGAAGGCTACGTCCAGGAGCGCACCATCTTCTTCAAGGACGACGGCAACTAC
AAGACCCGCGCCGAGGTGAAGTTCGAGGGCGACACCCTGGTGAACCGCATCGAGCTGAAGGGCATCGACT
TCAAGGAGGACGGCAACATCCTGGGGCACAAGCTGGAGTACAACTACAACAGCCACAACGTCTATATCAT
GGCCGACAAGCAGAAGAACGGCATCAAGGTGAACTTCAAGATCCGCCACAACATCGAGGACGGCAGCGTG
CAGCTCGCCGACCACTACCAGCAGAACACCCCCATCGGCGACGGCCCCGTGCTGCTGCCCGACAACCACT
ACCTGAGCTACCAGTCCGCCCTGAGCAAAGACCCCAACGAGAAGCGCGATCACATGGTCCTGCTGGAGTT
CGTGACCGCCGCCGGGATCACTCTCGGCATGGACGAGCTGTACAAGTAAAGC
