>Addgene plasmid #180402 | AAV.CBA.YFP.miR-E_shSrpk3-3 | depositor partial sequence | sequence record 350483 | shSrpk3-3 stem-sense-loop-antisense-stem
TGCTGTTGACAGTGAGCGATGAGAACATCTTACTGTGTGTTAGTGAAGCCACAGATGTAACACACAGTAA
GATGTTCTCAGTGCCTACTGCCTCGGA
